>Addgene plasmid #168211 | pMEH280 NLS dTomato 3x high affinity MS2 loops | addgene full sequence | sequence record 350172 | Addgene NGS Result
TGGAAGGGCTAATTCACTCCCAAAGAAGACAAGATATCCTTGATCTGTGGATCTACCACACACAAGGCTA
CTTCCCTGATTAGCAGAACTACACACCAGGGCCAGGGGTCAGATATCCACTGACCTTTGGATGGTGCTAC
AAGCTAGTACCAGTTGAGCCAGATAAGGTAGAAGAGGCCAATAAAGGAGAGAACACCAGCTTGTTACACC
CTGTGAGCCTGCATGGGATGGATGACCCGGAGAGAGAAGTGTTAGAGTGGAGGTTTGACAGCCGCCTAGC
ATTTCATCACGTGGCCCGAGAGCTGCATCCGGAGTACTTCAAGAACTGCTGATATCGAGCTTGCTACAAG
GGACTTTCCGCTGGGGACTTTCCAGGGAGGCGTGGCCTGGGCGGGACTGGGGAGTGGCGAGCCCTCAGAT
CCTGCATATAAGCAGCTGCTTTTTGCCTGTACTGGGTCTCTCTGGTTAGACCAGATCTGAGCCTGGGAGC
TCTCTGGCTAACTAGGGAACCCACTGCTTAAGCCTCAATAAAGCTTGCCTTGAGTGCTTCAAGTAGTGTG
TGCCCGTCTGTTGTGTGACTCTGGTAACTAGAGATCCCTCAGACCCTTTTAGTCAGTGTGGAAAATCTCT
AGCAGTGGCGCCCGAACAGGGACTTGAAAGCGAAAGGGAAACCAGAGGAGCTCTCTCGACGCAGGACTCG
GCTTGCTGAAGCGCGCACGGCAAGAGGCGAGGGGCGGCGACTGGTGAGTACGCCAAAAATTTTGACTAGC
GGAGGCTAGAAGGAGAGAGATGGGTGCGAGAGCGTCAGTATTAAGCGGGGGAGAATTAGATCGCGATGGG
AAAAAATTCGGTTAAGGCCAGGGGGAAAGAAAAAATATAAATTAAAACATATAGTATGGGCAAGCAGGGA
GCTAGAACGATTCGCAGTTAATCCTGGCCTGTTAGAAACATCAGAAGGCTGTAGACAAATACTGGGACAG
CTACAACCATCCCTTCAGACAGGATCAGAAGAACTTAGATCATTATATAATACAGTAGCAACCCTCTATT
GTGTGCATCAAAGGATAGAGATAAAAGACACCAAGGAAGCTTTAGACAAGATAGAGGAAGAGCAAAACAA
AAGTAAGACCACCGCACAGCAAGCGGCCGGCCGCTGATCTTCAGACCTGGAGGAGGAGATATGAGGGACA
ATTGGAGAAGTGAATTATATAAATATAAAGTAGTAAAAATTGAACCATTAGGAGTAGCACCCACCAAGGC
AAAGAGAAGAGTGGTGCAGAGAGAAAAAAGAGCAGTGGGAATAGGAGCTTTGTTCCTTGGGTTCTTGGGA
GCAGCAGGAAGCACTATGGGCGCAGCGTCAATGACGCTGACGGTACAGGCCAGACAATTATTGTCTGGTA
TAGTGCAGCAGCAGAACAATTTGCTGAGGGCTATTGAGGCGCAACAGCATCTGTTGCAACTCACAGTCTG
GGGCATCAAGCAGCTCCAGGCAAGAATCCTGGCTGTGGAAAGATACCTAAAGGATCAACAGCTCCTGGGG
ATTTGGGGTTGCTCTGGAAAACTCATTTGCACCACTGCTGTGCCTTGGAATGCTAGTTGGAGTAATAAAT
CTCTGGAACAGATTTGGAATCACACGACCTGGATGGAGTGGGACAGAGAAATTAACAATTACACAAGCTT
AATACACTCCTTAATTGAAGAATCGCAAAACCAGCAAGAAAAGAATGAACAAGAATTATTGGAATTAGAT
AAATGGGCAAGTTTGTGGAATTGGTTTAACATAACAAATTGGCTGTGGTATATAAAATTATTCATAATGA
TAGTAGGAGGCTTGGTAGGTTTAAGAATAGTTTTTGCTGTACTTTCTATAGTGAATAGAGTTAGGCAGGG
ATATTCACCATTATCGTTTCAGACCCACCTCCCAACCCCGAGGGGACCCGACAGGCCCGAAGGAATAGAA
GAAGAAGGTGGAGAGAGAGACAGAGACAGATCCATTCGATTAGTGAACGGATCGGCACTGCGTGCGCCAA
TTCTGCAGACAAATGGCAGTATTCATCCACAATTTTAAAAGAAAAGGGGGGATTGGGGGGTACAGTGCAG
GGGAAAGAATAGTAGACATAATAGCAACAGACATACAAACTAAAGAATTACAAAAACAAATTACAAAAAT
TCAAAATTTTCGGGTTTATTACAGGGACAGCAGAGATCCAGTTTGGTTAGTACCGGGCCCGCTCTAGTCC
GGAATCAGTCCTGCTCCTCGGCCACGAAGTGCACGCAGTTGCCGGCCGGGTCGCGCAGGGCGAACTCCCG
CCCCCACGGCTGCTCGCCGATCTCGGTCATGGCCGGCCCGGAGGCGTCCCGGAAGTTCGTGGACACGACC
TCCGACCACTCGGCGTACAGCTCGTCCAGGCCGCGCACCCACACCCAGGCCAGGGTGTTGTCCGGCACCA
CCTGGTCCTGGACCGCGCTGATGAACAGGGTCACGTCGTCCCGGACCACACCGGCGAAGTCGTCCTCCAC
GAAGTCCCGGGAGAACCCGAGCCGGTCGGTCCAGAACTCGACCGCTCCGGCGACGTCGCGCGCGGTGAGC
ACCGGAACGGCACTGGTCAACTTGGCCATGGTGGCCCTCCTATAGTGAGTCGTATTATACTATGCCGATA
TACTATGCCGATGATTAATTGTCAACACGTGCTGCAGGTCCGAGGTTCTAGACGTATTACCGCCATGCAT
TAGTTATTAATAGTAATCAATTACGGGGTCATTAGTTCATAGCCCATATATGGAGTTCCGCGTTACATAA
CTTACGGTAAATGGCCCGCCTGGCTGACCGCCCAACGACCCCCGCCCATTGACGTCAATAATGACGTATG
TTCCCATAGTAACGCCAATAGGGACTTTCCATTGACGTCAATGGGTGGAGTATTTACGGTAAACTGCCCA
CTTGGCAGTACATCAAGTGTATCATATGCCAAGTACGCCCCCTATTGACGTCAATGACGGTAAATGGCCC
GCCTGGCATTATGCCCAGTACATGACCTTATGGGACTTTCCTACTTGGCAGTACATCTACGTATTAGTCA
TCGCTATTACCATGGTGATGCGGTTTTGGCAGTACATCAATGGGCGTGGATAGCGGTTTGACTCACGGGG
ATTTCCAAGTCTCCACCCCATTGACGTCAATGGGAGTTTGTTTTGGCACCAAAATCAACGGGACTTTCCA
AAATGTCGTAACAACTCCGCCCCATTGACGCAAATGGGCGGTAGGCGTGTACGGTGGGAGGTCTATATAA
GCAGAGCTCGTTTAGTGAACCGTCAGATCGCCTGGAGACGCCATCCACGCTGTTTTGACCTCCATAGAAG
ACACCGACTCTACTAGAGGATCTGCCACCAGCTAGCAGAGATTCGCTCCAAGGTGTACCGCCGCCATGCC
CAAGAAAAAGCGGAAGGTGTCCCGGGGAATGGTGAGCAAGGGCGAGGAGGTCATCAAAGAGTTCATGCGC
TTCAAGGTGCGCATGGAGGGCTCCATGAACGGCCACGAGTTCGAGATCGAGGGCGAGGGCGAGGGCCGCC
CCTACGAGGGCACCCAGACCGCCAAGCTGAAGGTGACCAAGGGCGGCCCCCTGCCCTTCGCCTGGGACAT
CCTGTCCCCCCAGTTCATGTACGGCTCCAAGGCGTACGTGAAGCACCCCGCCGACATCCCCGATTACAAG
AAGCTGTCCTTCCCCGAGGGCTTCAAGTGGGAGCGCGTGATGAACTTCGAGGACGGCGGTCTGGTGACCG
TGACCCAGGACTCCTCCCTGCAGGACGGCACGCTGATCTACAAGGTGAAGATGCGCGGCACCAACTTCCC
CCCCGACGGCCCCGTAATGCAGAAGAAGACCATGGGCTGGGAGGCCTCCACCGAGCGCCTGTACCCCCGC
GACGGCGTGCTGAAGGGCGAGATCCACCAGGCCCTGAAGCTGAAGGACGGCGGCCACTACCTGGTGGAGT
TCAAGACCATCTACATGGCCAAGAAGCCCGTGCAACTGCCCGGCTACTACTACGTGGACACCAAGCTGGA
CATCACCTCCCACAACGAGGACTACACCATCGTGGAACAGTACGAGCGCTCCGAGGGCCGCCACCACCTG
TTCCTGTACGGCATGGACGAGCTGTACAAGTAGGTCGACAATCAACCTCTGGATTACAAAATTTGTGAAA
GATTGACTGGTATTCTTAACTATGTTGCTCCTTTTACGCTATGTGGATACGCTGCTTTAATGCCTTTGTA
TCATGCTATTGCTTCCCGTATGGCTTTCATTTTCTCCTCCTTGTATAAATCCTGGTTGCTGTCTCTTTAT
GAGGAGTTGTGGCCCGTTGTCAGGCAACGTGGCGTGGTGTGCACTGTGTTTGCTGACGCAACCCCCACTG
GTTGGGGCATTGCCACCACCTGTCAGCTCCTTTCCGGGACTTTCGCTTTCCCCCTCCCTATTGCCACGGC
GGAACTCATCGCCGCCTGCCTTGCCCGCTGCTGGACAGGGGCTCGGCTGTTGGGCACTGACAATTCCGTG
GTGTTGTCGGGGAAGCTGACGTCCTTTCCATGGCTGCTCGCCTGTGTTGCCACCTGGATTCTGCGCGGGA
CGTCCTTCTGCTACGTCCCTTCGGCCCTCAATCCAGCGGACCTTCCTTCCCGCGGCCTGCTGCCGGCTCT
GCGGCCTCTTCCGCGTCTTCGCCTTCGCCCTCAGACGAGTCGGATCTCCCTTTGGGCCGCCTCCCCGCCT
GGAATTCGAGCTCGGTACCTTCCCGGGTTCATTAGATCCTAAGGTAAACATGAGGATCACCCATGTCTGC
AGGTCGACTCTAGAAAACATGAGGATCACCCATGTCTTGGCACTGGCGTCGTAAACATGAGGATCACCCA
TGTCTGCGGTACCTTTAAGACCAATGACTTACAAGGCAGCTGTAGATCTTAGCCACTTTTTAAAAGAAAA
GAGGGGACTGGAAGGGCTAATTCACTCCCAACGAAGACAAGATCTGCTTTTTGCTTGTACTGGGTCTCTC
TGGTTAGACCAGATCTGAGCCTGGGAGCTCTCTGGCTAACTAGGGAACCCACTGCTTAAGCCTCAATAAA
GCTTGCCTTGAGTGCTTCAAGTAGTGTGTGCCCGTCTGTTGTGTGACTCTGGTAACTAGAGATCCCTCAG
ACCCTTTTAGTCAGTGTGGAAAATCTCTAGCAGTAGTAGTTCATGTCATCTTATTATTCAGTATTTATAA
CTTGCAAAGAAATGAATATCAGAGAGTGAGAGGCCTTGACATTGTTTAAACCCGCTGATCAGCCTCGACT
GTGCCTTCTAGTTGCCAGCCATCTGTTGTTTGCCCCTCCCCCGTGCCTTCCTTGACCCTGGAAGGTGCCA
CTCCCACTGTCCTTTCCTAATAAAATGAGGAAATTGCATCGCATTGTCTGAGTAGGTGTCATTCTATTCT
GGGGGGTGGGGTGGGGCAGGACAGCAAGGGGGAGGATTGGGAAGACAATAGCAGGCATGCTGGGGATGCG
GTGGGCTCTATGGCTTCTGAGGCGGAAAGAACCAGCTGGGGCTCTAGGGGGTATCCCC
[117 nt withheld, positions 5589-5705]
TCACGTTC
[91 nt withheld, positions 5714-5804]
A
[49 nt withheld, positions 5806-5854]
CCTTTGACGTTGGAGTCCACGTTCTTT
[37 nt withheld, positions 5882-5918]
ACCCTATCTCGGTCTATTCTTTTGATTTATAAGGGATTTTGCCGATTTCGGCCTATTGGTTAAAAAATGA
GCTGATTTAACAAAAATTTAACGCGAATTAATTCTGTGGAATGTGTGTCAGTTAGGGTGTGGAAAGTCCC
CAGGCTCCCCAGCAGGCAGAAGTATGCAAAGCATGCATCTCAATTAGTCAGCAACCAGGTGTGGAAAGTC
CCCAGGCTCCCCAGCAGGCAGAAGTATGCAAAGCATGCATCTCAATTAGTCAGCAACCATAGTCCCGCCC
CTAACTCCGCCCATCCCGCCCCTAACTCCGCCCAGTTCCGCCCATTCTCCGCCCCATGGCTGACTAATTT
TTTTTATTTATGCAGAGGCCGAGGCCGCCTCTGCCTCTGAGCTATTCCAGAAGTAGTGAGGAGGCTTTTT
TGGAGGCCTAGGCTTTTGCAAAAAGCTCCCGGGAGCTTGTATATCCATTTTCGGATCTGATCAGCACGTG
ATGAAAAAGCCTGAACTCACCGCGACGTCTGTCGAGAAGTTTCTGATCGAAAAGTTCGACAGCGTCTCCG
ACCTGATGCAGCTCTCGGAGGGCGAAGAATCTCGTGCTTTCAGCTTCGATGTAGGAGGGCGTGGATATGT
CCTGCGGGTAAATAGCTGCGCCGATGGTTTCTACAAAGATCGTTATGTTTATCGGCACTTTGCATCGGCC
GCGCTCCCGATTCCGGAAGTGCTTGACATTGGGGAATTCAGCGAGAGCCTGACCTATTGCATCTCCCGCC
GTGCACAGGGTGTCACGTTGCAAGACCTGCCTGAAACCGAACTGCCCGCTGTTCTGCAGCCGGTCGCGGA
GGCCATGGATGCGATCGCTGCGGCCGATCTTAGCCAGACGAGCGGGTTCGGCCCATTCGGACCGCAAGGA
ATCGGTCAATACACTACATGGCGTGATTTCATATGCGCGATTGCTGATCCCCATGTGTATCACTGGCAAA
CTGTGATGGACGACACCGTCAGTGCGTCCGTCGCGCAGGCTCTCGATGAGCTGATGCTTTGGGCCGAGGA
CTGCCCCGAAGTCCGGCACCTCGTGCACGCGGATTTCGGCTCCAACAATGTCCTGACGGACAATGGCCGC
ATAACAGCGGTCATTGACTGGAGCGAGGCGATGTTCGGGGATTCCCAATACGAGGTCGCCAACATCTTCT
TCTGGAGGCCGTGGTTGGCTTGTATGGAGCAGCAGACGCGCTACTTCGAGCGGAGGCATCCGGAGCTTGC
AGGATCGCCGCGGCTCCGGGCGTATATGCTCCGCATTGGTCTTGACCAACTCTATCAGAGCTTGGTTGAC
GGCAATTTCGATGATGCAGCTTGGGCGCAGGGTCGATGCGACGCAATCGTCCGATCCGGAGCCGGGACTG
TCGGGCGTACACAAATCGCCCGCAGAAGCGCGGCCGTCTGGACCGATGGCTGTGTAGAAGTACTCGCCGA
TAGTGGAAACCGACGCCCCAGCACTCGTCCGAGGGCAAAGGAATAGCACGTGCTACGAGATTTCGATTCC
ACCGCCGCCTTCTATGAAAGGTTGGGCTTCGGAATCGTTTTCCGGGACGCCGGCTGGATGATCCTCCAGC
GCGGGGATCTCATGCTGGAGTTCTTCGCCCACCCCAACTTGTTTATTGCAGCTTATAATGGTTACAAATA
AAGCAATAGCATCACAAATTTCACAAATAAAGCATTTTTTTCACTGCATTCTAGTTGTGGTTTGTCCAAA
CTCATCAATGTATCTTATCATGTCTGTATACCGTCGACCTCTAGCTAGAGCTTGGCGTAATCATGGTCAT
AGCTGTTTCCTGTGTGAAATTGTTATCCGCTCACAATTCCACACAACATACGAGCCGGAAGCATAAAGTG
TAAAGCCTGGGGTGCCTAATGAGTGAGCTAACTCACATTAATTGCGTTGCGCTCACTGCCCGCTTTCCAG
TCGGGAAACCTGTCGTGCCAGCTGCATTAATGAATCGGCCAACGCGCGGGGAGAGGCGGTTTGCGTATTG
GGCGCTCTTCCGCTTCCTCGCTCACTGACTCGCTGCGCTCGGTCGTTCGGCTGCGGCGAGCGGTATCAGC
TCACTCAAAGGCGGTAATACGGTTATCCACAGAATCAGGGGATAACGCAGGAAAGAACATGTGAGCAAAA
GGCCAGCAAAAGGCCAGGAACCGTAAAAAGGCCGCGTTGCTGGCGTTTTTCCATAGGCTCCGCCCCCCTG
ACGAGCATCACAAAAATCGACGCTCAAGTCAGAGGTGGCGAAACCCGACAGGACTATAAAGATACCAGGC
GTTTCCCCCTGGAAGCTCCCTCGTGCGCTCTCCTGTTCCGACCCTGCCGCTTACCGGATACCTGTCCGCC
TTTCTCCCTTCGGGAAGCGTGGCGCTTTCTCATAGCTCACGCTGTAGGTATCTCAGTTCGGTGTAGGTCG
TTCGCTCCAAGCTGGGCTGTGTGCACGAACCCCCCGTTCAGCCCGACCGCTGCGCCTTATCCGGTAACTA
TCGTCTTGAGTCCAACCCGGTAAGACACGACTTATCGCCACTGGCAGCAGCCACTGGTAACAGGATTAGC
AGAGCGAGGTATGTAGGCGGTGCTACAGAGTTCTTGAAGTGGTGGCCTAACTACGGCTACACTAGAAGAA
CAGTATTTGGTATCTGCGCTCTGCTGAAGCCAGTTACCTTCGGAAAAAGAGTTGGTAGCTCTTGATCCGG
CAAACAAACCACCGCTGGTAGCGGTGGTTTTTTTGTTTGCAAGCAGCAGATTACGCGCAGAAAAAAAGGA
TCTCAAGAAGATCCTTTGATCTTTTCTACGGGGTCTGACGCTCAGTGGAACGAAAACTCACGTTAAGGGA
TTTTGGTCATGAGATTATCAAAAAGGATCTTCACCTAGATCCTTTTAAATTAAAAATGAAGTTTTAAATC
AATCTAAAGTATATATGAGTAAACTTGGTCTGACAGTTACCAATGCTTAATCAGTGAGGCACCTATCTCA
GCGATCTGTCTATTTCGTTCATCCATAGTTGCCTGACTCCCCGTCGTGTAGATAACTACGATACGGGAGG
GCTTACCATCTGGCCCCAGTGCTGCAATGATACCGCGAGACCCACGCTCACCGGCTCCAGATTTATCAGC
AATAAACCAGCCAGCCGGAAGGGCCGAGCGCAGAAGTGGTCCTGCAACTTTATCCGCCTCCATCCAGTCT
ATTAATTGTTGCCGGGAAGCTAGAGTAAGTAGTTCGCCAGTTAATAGTTTGCGCAACGTTGTTGCCATTG
CTACAGGCATCGTGGTGTCACGCTCGTCGTTTGGTATGGCTTCATTCAGCTCCGGTTCCCAACGATCAAG
GCGAGTTACATGATCCCCCATGTTGTGCAAAAAAGCGGTTAGCTCCTTCGGTCCTCCGATCGTTGTCAGA
AGTAAGTTGGCCGCAGTGTTATCACTCATGGTTATGGCAGCACTGCATAATTCTCTTACTGTCATGCCAT
CCGTAAGATGCTTTTCTGTGACTGGTGAGTACTCAACCAAGTCATTCTGAGAATAGTGTATGCGGCGACC
GAGTTGCTCTTGCCCGGCGTCAATACGGGATAATACCGCGCCACATAGCAGAACTTTAAAAGTGCTCATC
ATTGGAAAACGTTCTTCGGGGCGAAAACTCTCAAGGATCTTACCGCTGTTGAGATCCAGTTCGATGTAAC
CCACTCGTGCACCCAACTGATCTTCAGCATCTTTTACTTTCACCAGCGTTTCTGGGTGAGCAAAAACAGG
AAGGCAAAATGCCGCAAAAAAGGGAATAAGGGCGACACGGAAATGTTGAATACTCATACTCTTCCTTTTT
CAATATTATTGAAGCATTTATCAGGGTTATTGTCTCATGAGCGGATACATATTTGAATGTATTTAGAAAA
ATAAACAAATAGGGGTTCCGCGCACATTTCCCCGAAAAGTGCCACCTGACGTCGACGGATCGGGAGATCA
ACTTGTTTATTGCAGCTTATAATGGTTACAAATAAAGCAATAGCATCACAAATTTCACAAATAAAGCATT
TTTTTCACTGCATTCTAGTTGTGGTTTGTCCAAACTCATCAATGTATCTTATCATGTCTGGATCAACTGG
ATAACTCAAGCTAACCAAAATCATCCCAAACTTCCCACCCCATACCCTATTACCACTGCCAATTACCTGT
GGTTTCATTTACTCTAAACCTGTGATTCCTCTGAATTATTTTCATTTTAAAGAAATTGTATTTGTTAAAT
ATGTACTACAAACTTAGTAGT
Features (pLannotate 1.2.2; 34 found; start..end, strand, type, name):
    377..634     +  LTR            5' LTR (truncated): truncated 5' long terminal repeat (LTR) from HIV-1
    681..806     +  misc_feature   HIV-1 Ψ: packaging signal of human immunodeficiency virus type 1
    790..1128    +  CDS            HIV-1 gag (fragment): gag protein from human immunodeficiency virus 1; gag
   1303..1536    +  misc_feature   RRE: The Rev response element (RRE) of HIV-1 allows for Rev-dependent mRNA export from the nucleus to the cytoplasm.
   1913..2013    +  CDS            Rev (fragment): human immunodeficiency virus 1 (HIV-1) Rev protein; rev; enhances nuclear export of unspliced and incompletely spliced viral mRNAs
   2063..2180    +  misc_feature   cPPT/CTS: central polypurine tract and central termination sequence of HIV-1
   2245..2619    -  CDS            BleoR: antibiotic-binding protein; Sh ble from Streptoalloteichus hindustanus; confers resistance to bleomycin, phleomycin, and Zeocin™
   2639..2686    -  promoter       EM7 promoter: synthetic bacterial promoter&nbsp
   2791..3094    +  enhancer       CMV enhancer: human cytomegalovirus immediate early enhancer
   3095..3298    +  promoter       CMV promoter: human cytomegalovirus (CMV) immediate early promoter
   3459..4160    +  CDS            dTomato: dTomato is a basic (constitutively fluorescent) orange fluorescent protein published in 2004, derived from Discosoma sp.. It is reported to be a somewhat slowly-maturing dimer with low acid sensitivity.
   4170..4758    +  misc_feature   WPRE: woodchuck hepatitis virus posttranscriptional regulatory element
   4762..4779    +  misc_feature   MCS (fragment): pUC18/19 multiple cloning site
   4808..4826    +  misc_RNA       MS2 stem loop: stem loop that binds the bacteriophage MS2 coat protein
   4847..4865    +  misc_RNA       MS2 stem loop: stem loop that binds the bacteriophage MS2 coat protein
   4885..4903    +  misc_RNA       MS2 stem loop: stem loop that binds the bacteriophage MS2 coat protein
   4909..4977    +  CDS            nef (fragment): NEF_HV1Z2 - Experimental evidence at protein level: Swiss-Prot protein existence level 1. Extracellular Nef protein targets CD4(+) T-lymphocytes for apoptosis by interacting with CXCR4 surface receptors. From Human immunodeficiency virus type 1 group M subtype D (isolate Z2/CDC-Z34) (HIV-1).
   4979..5212    +  LTR            3' LTR (ΔU3): self-inactivating 3' long terminal repeat (LTR) from HIV-1
   5319..5543    +  polyA_signal   bGH poly(A) signal: bovine growth hormone polyadenylation signal
   5547..5568    +  promoter       SV40 promoter (fragment): SV40 enhancer and early promoter
   5589..6017    +  rep_origin     f1 ori (sequence partly withheld): f1 bacteriophage origin of replication; arrow indicates direction of (+) strand synthesis
   6031..6360    +  promoter       SV40 promoter: SV40 enhancer and early promoter
   6409..7434    +  CDS            HygR: aminoglycoside phosphotransferase from E. coli; aph(4)-Ia; confers resistance to hygromycin
   7444..7569    +  CDS            ble (fragment): BLE_KLEPN - Experimental evidence at protein level: Swiss-Prot protein existence level 1. Binding protein with a strong affinity to the bleomycin family of antibiotics. Binds to CL990; an antimitotic-antibiotic compound. From Klebsiella pneumoniae.
   7564..7685    +  polyA_signal   SV40 poly(A) signal: SV40 polyadenylation signal
   7758..7774    -  protein_bind   lac operator: The lac repressor binds to the lac operator to inhibit transcription in E. coli. This inhibition can be relieved by adding lactose or isopropyl-β-D-thiogalactopyranoside (IPTG). lac repressor encoded by lacI
   7782..7812    -  promoter       lac promoter: promoter for the E. coli lac operon
   7827..7848    -  protein_bind   CAP binding site: CAP binding activates transcription in the presence of cAMP. E. coli catabolite activator protein
   7861..7953    -  CDS            lacI (fragment): lac repressor; lacI; The lac repressor binds to the lac operator to inhibit transcription in E. coli. This inhibition can be relieved by adding lactose or isopropyl-β-D-thiogalactopyranoside (IPTG).
   8136..8724    -  rep_origin     ori: high-copy-number ColE1/pMB1/pBR322/pUC origin of replication
   8895..9755    -  CDS            AmpR: β-lactamase; bla; confers resistance to ampicillin, carbenicillin, and related antibiotics
   9756..9860    -  promoter       AmpR promoter: bla
   9908..10042   +  polyA_signal   SV40 poly(A) signal: SV40 polyadenylation signal
  10209..329     +  CDS            nef (fragment) (across the origin): NEF_HV1BR - Experimental evidence at protein level: Swiss-Prot protein existence level 1. Extracellular Nef protein targets CD4(+) T-lymphocytes for apoptosis by interacting with CXCR4 surface receptors (PubMed:14990729). From Human immunodeficiency virus type 1 group M subtype B (isolate BRU/LAI) (HIV-1).
