[The description below was written by a language model from this plasmid's Addgene catalogue record and pLannotate feature annotations shown in this document.]
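Description:
pMEH280 NLS dTomato 3x high affinity MS2 loops is a 10.2 kb HIV-1-based lentiviral transfer and mammalian expression plasmid built on the pGIPZ backbone. It is propagated in E. coli from a high-copy ColE1/pUC-type origin. Bacterial selection uses ampicillin (AmpR with its own promoter) and Zeocin, the latter provided by an EM7-driven BleoR cassette placed in reverse orientation between the cPPT and the CMV enhancer. An f1 origin is also present. The viral framework comprises a truncated 5' LTR, the Ψ packaging signal with a gag fragment, the RRE, cPPT/CTS and a self-inactivating ΔU3 3' LTR followed by a bGH polyadenylation signal.

The payload is a synthetic dTomato coding sequence carrying an N-terminal nuclear localization signal, transcribed from the CMV enhancer/promoter. A WPRE follows it and enhances transcript expression. Immediately downstream of the WPRE, and still upstream of the 3' LTR, sit three MS2 stem loops, described in the record as high-affinity variants. The reporter mRNA therefore carries binding sites for the bacteriophage MS2 coat protein in its 3' untranslated region. This makes the transcript a trackable cargo RNA that an MS2 coat protein fusion can capture, while translation yields red-orange nuclear fluorescence. The associated study concerns actively loading cargo RNA into extracellular vesicles.

An SV40 promoter-driven hygromycin resistance cassette allows selection in mammalian cells. As the depositor notes and the feature map confirms, it lies outside the LTRs. It is therefore not packaged into virus and is useful only after plasmid transfection, not for selecting transduced cells.
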