Addgene plasmid #168211: pMEH280 NLS dTomato 3x high affinity MS2 loops
Purpose: Mammalian expression of nuclear-localized dTomato with 3 high affinity MS2 loops
Depositing lab: Joshua Leonard. Depositing organization: Northwestern University. Publication: A platform for actively loading cargo RNA to elucidate limiting steps in EV-mediated delivery. Hung ME, Leonard JN. J Extracell Vesicles. 2016 May 13;5:31027. doi: 10.3402/jev.v5.31027. eCollection 2016. PubMed 27189348.
Backbone
  Vector backbone: pGIPZ
  Backbone manufacturer: Open Biosciences
  Backbone size w/o insert (bp): 9471
  Total vector size (bp): 10209
  Modifications to backbone: Includes 3 high affinity MS2 loops downstream of WPRE
  Vector type: Mammalian Expression, Lentiviral
  Selectable markers: Hygromycin
Growth in bacteria
  Bacterial resistance: Ampicillin and Bleocin (Zeocin), 100 & 50 μg/mL
  Growth temperature: 37°C
  Growth strain: NEB Stable
  Copy number: High Copy
Gene/Insert
  Gene/Insert name: NLS dTomato
  Species: Synthetic
  Insert size (bp): 738
  Promoter: CMV
  Tag / fusion protein: NLS (N terminal on insert)
  Cloning method: Restriction Enzyme; 5′ cloning site NheI (not destroyed); 3′ cloning site N/A (unknown if destroyed)
  Sequencing primers: 5′ CMVF CGCAAATGGGCGGTAGGCGTG; 3′ WPRE R ggagcaacatagttaagaatacc
Terms and licenses: Academic/Nonprofit Terms; Industry Terms: Not Available to Industry
Depositor comments: Hygromycin selection marker is not within the LTRs
How to cite: pMEH280 NLS dTomato 3x high affinity MS2 loops was a gift from Joshua Leonard (Addgene plasmid # 168211 ; http://n2t.net/addgene:168211 ; RRID:Addgene_168211)
